Addgene plasmid #155052: pLCHKO_HPRT1_exon2_2_Lb
Purpose: Lentiviral plasmid for expressing U6 driven hybrid guide (hg)RNA for deletion of HPRT1 exon 2 using SpCas9 and LbCas12a nucleases (CHyMErA system)
Depositing lab: Benjamin Blencowe & Jason Moffat. Depositing organization: University of Toronto. Publication: Genetic interaction mapping and exon-resolution functional genomics with a hybrid Cas9-Cas12a platform. Gonatopoulos-Pournatzis T, Aregger M, Brown KR, Farhangmehr S, Braunschweig U, Ward HN, Ha KCH, Weiss A, Billmann M, Durbic T, Myers CL, Blencowe BJ, Moffat J. Nat Biotechnol. 2020 May;38(5):638-648. doi: 10.1038/s41587-020-0437-z. Epub 2020 Mar 16. PubMed 32249828.
Backbone
  Vector backbone: pLCHKO
  Backbone size w/o insert (bp): 7481
  Vector type: Mammalian Expression, Lentiviral, CRISPR
  Selectable markers: Puromycin
Growth in bacteria
  Bacterial resistance: Ampicillin, 100 μg/mL
  Growth temperature: 30°C
  Growth strain: NEB Stable
  Copy number: High Copy
Gene/Insert
  Gene/Insert name: (hg)RNA for deletion of HPRT1 exon 2
  gRNA/shRNA sequence: GACTAAGACATATAGTTACAgtttcagagctatgctggaaacagcatagcaagttgaaataaggctagtccgttatcaacttgaaaaagtggcaccgagtcggtgctaatttctactaagtgtagatTTCTGGTCCCTACAGAGTCCCAC
  Species: H. sapiens (human)
  Insert size (bp): 150
  Promoter: U6
  Cloning method: Restriction Enzyme; 5′ cloning site BfuAI (destroyed during cloning); 3′ cloning site BfuAI (destroyed during cloning)
  Sequencing primers: 5′ actatcatatgcttaccgtaac
Terms and licenses: Academic/Nonprofit Terms; Industry Terms: Not Available to Industry
Depositor comments: U6-driven hgRNA cassette encoded on anti-sense strand
How to cite: pLCHKO_HPRT1_exon2_2_Lb was a gift from Benjamin Blencowe & Jason Moffat (Addgene plasmid # 155052 ; http://n2t.net/addgene:155052 ; RRID:Addgene_155052)
