[The description below was written by a language model from this plasmid's Addgene catalogue record and pLannotate feature annotations shown in this document.]
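Description:
pLCHKO_HPRT1_exon2_2_Lb is a lentiviral CRISPR guide-expression plasmid built on the pLCHKO backbone, with a sequenced length of about 7.6 kb. It is part of the CHyMErA system, which pairs SpCas9 with LbCas12a. It is propagated in E. coli through a high-copy ColE1/pUC-type origin with ampicillin selection (β-lactamase), and it also carries an f1 origin and remnants of lac and T7/T3 cloning-vector elements. The transfer-vector portion has an RSV promoter feeding a truncated HIV-1 5′ LTR, the Ψ packaging signal with a gag fragment, the RRE for Rev-dependent export, a cPPT/CTS, a WPRE and a self-inactivating ΔU3 3′ LTR. An SV40 poly(A) signal and SV40 origin follow the 3′ LTR. The RSV-driven chimeric 5′ LTR and the deleted U3 are typical of a third-generation design, in which packaging functions are supplied in trans.

The payload is a roughly 150 bp hybrid guide RNA (hgRNA) transcribed from a human U6 RNA polymerase III promoter. As the depositor notes and the feature table confirms, this cassette lies on the antisense strand relative to the viral genome. The hgRNA fuses a Cas9 spacer and SpCas9 tracrRNA scaffold to an LbCas12a direct repeat and a Cas12a spacer, so a single transcript supplies one guide to each nuclease. According to the record, the pair is designed to delete exon 2 of human HPRT1. The insert was cloned through BfuAI sites that were destroyed in the process. A separate hPGK promoter drives puromycin N-acetyltransferase for selection of transduced mammalian cells. The plasmid encodes no nuclease, so SpCas9 and LbCas12a must be provided separately in the target cells.
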