Features (pLannotate 1.2.2; 27 found; start..end, strand, type, name):
      1..181     +  LTR            5' LTR (truncated): truncated 5' long terminal repeat (LTR) from HIV-1
    228..353     +  misc_feature   HIV-1 Ψ: packaging signal of human immunodeficiency virus type 1
    337..700     +  CDS            HIV-1 gag (fragment): gag protein from human immunodeficiency virus 1; gag
    846..1079    +  misc_feature   RRE: The Rev response element (RRE) of HIV-1 allows for Rev-dependent mRNA export from the nucleus to the cytoplasm.
   1456..1482    +  CDS            Rev (fragment): human immunodeficiency virus 1 (HIV-1) Rev protein; rev; enhances nuclear export of unspliced and incompletely spliced viral mRNAs
   1544..1611    -  misc_RNA       tracrRNA (fragment): trans-activating CRISPR RNA for the Streptococcus pyogenes CRISPR/Cas9 system
   1659..1899    -  promoter       U6 promoter: RNA polymerase III promoter for human U6 snRNA
   1941..2058    +  misc_feature   cPPT/CTS: central polypurine tract and central termination sequence of HIV-1
   2117..2617    +  promoter       hPGK promoter: human phosphoglycerate kinase 1 promoter
   2639..3238    +  CDS            PuroR (fragment): puromycin N-acetyltransferase; pac from Streptomyces; confers resistance to puromycin
   3254..3842    +  misc_feature   WPRE: woodchuck hepatitis virus posttranscriptional regulatory element
   3893..3912    +  misc_feature   cPPT/CTS (fragment): central polypurine tract and central termination sequence of HIV-1
   3914..4147    +  LTR            3' LTR (ΔU3): self-inactivating 3' long terminal repeat (LTR) from HIV-1
   4225..4346    +  polyA_signal   SV40 poly(A) signal: SV40 polyadenylation signal
   4386..4521    +  rep_origin     SV40 ori: SV40 origin of replication
   4542..4560    -  promoter       T7 promoter: promoter for bacteriophage T7 RNA polymerase
   4568..4723    +  CDS            lacZα (fragment): LacZα fragment of β-galactosidase; lacZ fragment
   4728..5156    +  rep_origin     f1 ori (sequence partly withheld): f1 bacteriophage origin of replication; arrow indicates direction of (+) strand synthesis
   5209..5313    +  promoter       AmpR promoter: bla
   5314..6174    +  CDS            AmpR: β-lactamase; bla; confers resistance to ampicillin, carbenicillin, and related antibiotics
   6345..6933    +  rep_origin     ori: high-copy-number ColE1/pMB1/pBR322/pUC origin of replication
   7116..7208    +  CDS            lacI (fragment): lac repressor; lacI; The lac repressor binds to the lac operator to inhibit transcription in E. coli. This inhibition can be relieved by adding lactose or isopropyl-β-D-thiogalactopyranoside (IPTG).
   7221..7242    +  protein_bind   CAP binding site: CAP binding activates transcription in the presence of cAMP. E. coli catabolite activator protein
   7257..7287    +  promoter       lac promoter: promoter for the E. coli lac operon
   7295..7311    +  protein_bind   lac operator: The lac repressor binds to the lac operator to inhibit transcription in E. coli. This inhibition can be relieved by adding lactose or isopropyl-β-D-thiogalactopyranoside (IPTG). lac repressor encoded by lacI
   7356..7374    +  promoter       T3 promoter: promoter for bacteriophage T3 RNA polymerase
   7402..7628    +  promoter       RSV promoter: Rous sarcoma virus enhancer/promoter
>Addgene plasmid #155052 | pLCHKO_HPRT1_exon2_2_Lb | addgene full sequence | sequence record 308434 | Addgene NGS Result
GGGTCTCTCTGGTTAGACCAGATCTGAGCCTGGGAGCTCTCTGGCTAACTAGGGAACCCACTGCTTAAGC
CTCAATAAAGCTTGCCTTGAGTGCTTCAAGTAGTGTGTGCCCGTCTGTTGTGTGACTCTGGTAACTAGAG
ATCCCTCAGACCCTTTTAGTCAGTGTGGAAAATCTCTAGCAGTGGCGCCCGAACAGGGACTTGAAAGCGA
AAGGGAAACCAGAGGAGCTCTCTCGACGCAGGACTCGGCTTGCTGAAGCGCGCACGGCAAGAGGCGAGGG
GCGGCGACTGGTGAGTACGCCAAAAATTTTGACTAGCGGAGGCTAGAAGGAGAGAGATGGGTGCGAGAGC
GTCAGTATTAAGCGGGGGAGAATTAGATCGCGATGGGAAAAAATTCGGTTAAGGCCAGGGGGAAAGAAAA
AATATAAATTAAAACATATAGTATGGGCAAGCAGGGAGCTAGAACGATTCGCAGTTAATCCTGGCCTGTT
AGAAACATCAGAAGGCTGTAGACAAATACTGGGACAGCTACAACCATCCCTTCAGACAGGATCAGAAGAA
CTTAGATCATTATATAATACAGTAGCAACCCTCTATTGTGTGCATCAAAGGATAGAGATAAAAGACACCA
AGGAAGCTTTAGACAAGATAGAGGAAGAGCAAAACAAAAGTAAGACCACCGCACAGCAAGCGGCCGCTGA
TCTTCAGACCTGGAGGAGGAGATATGAGGGACAATTGGAGAAGTGAATTATATAAATATAAAGTAGTAAA
AATTGAACCATTAGGAGTAGCACCCACCAAGGCAAAGAGAAGAGTGGTGCAGAGAGAAAAAAGAGCAGTG
GGAATAGGAGCTTTGTTCCTTGGGTTCTTGGGAGCAGCAGGAAGCACTATGGGCGCAGCGTCAATGACGC
TGACGGTACAGGCCAGACAATTATTGTCTGGTATAGTGCAGCAGCAGAACAATTTGCTGAGGGCTATTGA
GGCGCAACAGCATCTGTTGCAACTCACAGTCTGGGGCATCAAGCAGCTCCAGGCAAGAATCCTGGCTGTG
GAAAGATACCTAAAGGATCAACAGCTCCTGGGGATTTGGGGTTGCTCTGGAAAACTCATTTGCACCACTG
CTGTGCCTTGGAATGCTAGTTGGAGTAATAAATCTCTGGAACAGATTTGGAATCACACGACCTGGATGGA
GTGGGACAGAGAAATTAACAATTACACAAGCTTAATACACTCCTTAATTGAAGAATCGCAAAACCAGCAA
GAAAAGAATGAACAAGAATTATTGGAATTAGATAAATGGGCAAGTTTGTGGAATTGGTTTAACATAACAA
ATTGGCTGTGGTATATAAAATTATTCATAATGATAGTAGGAGGCTTGGTAGGTTTAAGAATAGTTTTTGC
TGTACTTTCTATAGTGAATAGAGTTAGGCAGGGATATTCACCATTATCGTTTCAGACCCACCTCCCAACC
CCGAGGGGACCCAGAGAATTCAAAAAAAAGTGGGACTCTGTAGGGACCAGAAATCTACACTTAGTAGAAA
TTAGCACCGACTCGGTGCCACTTTTTCAAGTTGATAACGGACTAGCCTTATTTCAACTTGCTATGCTGTT
TCCAGCATAGCTCTGAAACTGTAACTATATGTCTTAGTCCGGTACCTCGTCCTTTCCACAAGATATATAA
AGCCAAGAAATCGAAATACTTTCAAGTTACGGTAAGCATATGATAGTCCATTTTAAAACATAATTTTAAA
ACTGCAAACTACCCAAGAAATTATTACTTTCTACGTCACGTATTTTGTACTAATATCTTTGTGTTTACAG
TCAAATTAATTCTAATTATCTCTCTAACAGCCTTGTATCGTATATGCAAATATGAAGGAATCATGGGAAA
TAGGCCCTCGAATTCTAGATCTTGAGACAAATGGCAGTATTCATCCACAATTTTAAAAGAAAAGGGGGGA
TTGGGGGGTACAGTGCAGGGGAAAGAATAGTAGACATAATAGCAACAGACATACAAACTAAAGAATTACA
AAAACAAATTACAAAAATTCAAAATTTTCGGGTTTATTACAGGGACAGCAGAGATCCACTTTGGCGCCGG
CTCGAGGGGGCCCGGGTTGCGCCTTTTCCAAGGCAGCCCTGGGTTTGCGCAGGGACGCGGCTGCTCTGGG
CGTGGTTCCGGGAAACGCAGCGGCGCCGACCCTGGGTCTCGCACATTCTTCACGTCCGTTCGCAGCGTCA
CCCGGATCTTCGCCGCTACCCTTGTGGGCCCCCCGGCGACGCTTCCTGCTCCGCCCCTAAGTCGGGAAGG
TTCCTTGCGGTTCGCGGCGTGCCGGACGTGACAAACGGAAGCCGCAGCTCACACTAGTACCCTCGCAGAC
GGACAGCGCCAGGGAGCAATGGCAGCGCGCCGACCGCGATGGGCTGTGGCCAATAGCGGCTGCTCAGCAG
GGCGCGCCGAGAGCAGCGGCCGGGAAGGGGCGGTGCGGGAGGCGGGGTGTGGGGCGGTAGTGTGGGCCCT
GTTCCTGCCCGCGCGGTGTTCCGCATTCTGCAAGCCTCCGGAGCGCACGTCGGCAGTCGGCTCCCTCGTT
GACCGAATCACCGACCTCTCTCCCCAGGGGGATCCACCGGAGCTTACCATGACCGAGTACAAGCCCACGG
TGCGCCTCGCCACCCGCGACGACGTCCCCAGGGCCGTACGCACCCTCGCCGCCGCGTTCGCCGACTACCC
CGCCACGCGCCACACCGTCGATCCGGACCGCCACATCGAGCGGGTCACCGAGCTGCAAGAACTCTTCCTC
ACGCGCGTCGGGCTCGACATCGGCAAGGTGTGGGTCGCGGACGACGGCGCCGCCGTGGCGGTCTGGACCA
CGCCGGAGAGCGTCGAAGCGGGGGCGGTGTTCGCCGAGATCGGCCCGCGCATGGCCGAGTTGAGCGGTTC
CCGGCTGGCCGCGCAGCAACAGATGGAAGGCCTCCTGGCGCCGCACCGGCCCAAGGAGCCCGCGTGGTTC
CTGGCCACCGTCGGTGTTTCGCCCGACCACCAGGGCAAGGGTCTGGGCAGCGCCGTCGTGCTCCCCGGAG
TGGAGGCGGCCGAGCGCGCCGGGGTGCCCGCCTTCCTGGAGACCTCCGCGCCCCGCAACCTCCCCTTCTA
CGAGCGGCTCGGCTTCACCGTCACCGCCGACGTCGAGGTGCCCGAAGGACCGCGCACCTGGTGCATGACC
CGCAAGCCCGGTGCCTGAACGCGTTAAGTCGACAATCAACCTCTGGATTACAAAATTTGTGAAAGATTGA
CTGGTATTCTTAACTATGTTGCTCCTTTTACGCTATGTGGATACGCTGCTTTAATGCCTTTGTATCATGC
TATTGCTTCCCGTATGGCTTTCATTTTCTCCTCCTTGTATAAATCCTGGTTGCTGTCTCTTTATGAGGAG
TTGTGGCCCGTTGTCAGGCAACGTGGCGTGGTGTGCACTGTGTTTGCTGACGCAACCCCCACTGGTTGGG
GCATTGCCACCACCTGTCAGCTCCTTTCCGGGACTTTCGCTTTCCCCCTCCCTATTGCCACGGCGGAACT
CATCGCCGCCTGCCTTGCCCGCTGCTGGACAGGGGCTCGGCTGTTGGGCACTGACAATTCCGTGGTGTTG
TCGGGGAAATCATCGTCCTTTCCTTGGCTGCTCGCCTGTGTTGCCACCTGGATTCTGCGCGGGACGTCCT
TCTGCTACGTCCCTTCGGCCCTCAATCCAGCGGACCTTCCTTCCCGCGGCCTGCTGCCGGCTCTGCGGCC
TCTTCCGCGTCTTCGCCTTCGCCCTCAGACGAGTCGGATCTCCCTTTGGGCCGCCTCCCCGCGTCGACTT
TAAGACCAATGACTTACAAGGCAGCTGTAGATCTTAGCCACTTTTTAAAAGAAAAGGGGGGACTGGAAGG
GCTAATTCACTCCCAACGAAGACAAGATCTGCTTTTTGCTTGTACTGGGTCTCTCTGGTTAGACCAGATC
TGAGCCTGGGAGCTCTCTGGCTAACTAGGGAACCCACTGCTTAAGCCTCAATAAAGCTTGCCTTGAGTGC
TTCAAGTAGTGTGTGCCCGTCTGTTGTGTGACTCTGGTAACTAGAGATCCCTCAGACCCTTTTAGTCAGT
GTGGAAAATCTCTAGCAGTACGTATAGTAGTTCATGTCATCTTATTATTCAGTATTTATAACTTGCAAAG
AAATGAATATCAGAGAGTGAGAGGAACTTGTTTATTGCAGCTTATAATGGTTACAAATAAAGCAATAGCA
TCACAAATTTCACAAATAAAGCATTTTTTTCACTGCATTCTAGTTGTGGTTTGTCCAAACTCATCAATGT
ATCTTATCATGTCTGGCTCTAGCTATCCCGCCCCTAACTCCGCCCATCCCGCCCCTAACTCCGCCCAGTT
CCGCCCATTCTCCGCCCCATGGCTGACTAATTTTTTTTATTTATGCAGAGGCCGAGGCCGCCTCGGCCTC
TGAGCTATTCCAGAAGTAGTGAGGAGGCTTTTTTGGAGGCCTAGGGACGTACCCAATTCGCCCTATAGTG
AGTCGTATTACGCGCGCTCACTGGCCGTCGTTTTACAACGTCGTGACTGGGAAAACCCTGGCGTTACCCA
ACTTAATCGCCTTGCAGCACATCCCCCTTTCGCCAGCTGGCGTAATAGCGAAGAGGCCCGCACCGATCGC
CCTTCCCAACAGTTGCGCAGCCTGAATGGCGAATGGG
[124 nt withheld, positions 4728-4851]
C
[91 nt withheld, positions 4853-4943]
A
[49 nt withheld, positions 4945-4993]
CCTTTGACGTTGGAGTCCACGTTCTTT
[37 nt withheld, positions 5021-5057]
ACCCTATCTCGGTCTATTCTTTTGATTTATAAGGGATTTTGCCGATTTCGGCCTATTGGTTAAAAAATGA
GCTGATTTAACAAAAATTTAACGCGAATTTTAACAAAATATTAACGCTTACAATTTAGGTGGCACTTTTC
GGGGAAATGTGCGCGGAACCCCTATTTGTTTATTTTTCTAAATACATTCAAATATGTATCCGCTCATGAG
ACAATAACCCTGATAAATGCTTCAATAATATTGAAAAAGGAAGAGTATGAGTATTCAACATTTCCGTGTC
GCCCTTATTCCCTTTTTTGCGGCATTTTGCCTTCCTGTTTTTGCTCACCCAGAAACGCTGGTGAAAGTAA
AAGATGCTGAAGATCAGTTGGGTGCACGAGTGGGTTACATCGAACTGGATCTCAACAGCGGTAAGATCCT
TGAGAGTTTTCGCCCCGAAGAACGTTTTCCAATGATGAGCACTTTTAAAGTTCTGCTATGTGGCGCGGTA
TTATCCCGTATTGACGCCGGGCAAGAGCAACTCGGTCGCCGCATACACTATTCTCAGAATGACTTGGTTG
AGTACTCACCAGTCACAGAAAAGCATCTTACGGATGGCATGACAGTAAGAGAATTATGCAGTGCTGCCAT
AACCATGAGTGATAACACTGCGGCCAACTTACTTCTGACAACGATCGGAGGACCGAAGGAGCTAACCGCT
TTTTTGCACAACATGGGGGATCATGTAACTCGCCTTGATCGTTGGGAACCGGAGCTGAATGAAGCCATAC
CAAACGACGAGCGTGACACCACGATGCCTGTAGCAATGGCAACAACGTTGCGCAAACTATTAACTGGCGA
ACTACTTACTCTAGCTTCCCGGCAACAATTAATAGACTGGATGGAGGCGGATAAAGTTGCAGGACCACTT
CTGCGCTCGGCCCTTCCGGCTGGCTGGTTTATTGCTGATAAATCTGGAGCCGGTGAGCGTGGGTCTCGCG
GTATCATTGCAGCACTGGGGCCAGATGGTAAGCCCTCCCGTATCGTAGTTATCTACACGACGGGGAGTCA
GGCAACTATGGATGAACGAAATAGACAGATCGCTGAGATAGGTGCCTCACTGATTAAGCATTGGTAACTG
TCAGACCAAGTTTACTCATATATACTTTAGATTGATTTAAAACTTCATTTTTAATTTAAAAGGATCTAGG
TGAAGATCCTTTTTGATAATCTCATGACCAAAATCCCTTAACGTGAGTTTTCGTTCCACTGAGCGTCAGA
CCCCGTAGAAAAGATCAAAGGATCTTCTTGAGATCCTTTTTTTCTGCGCGTAATCTGCTGCTTGCAAACA
AAAAAACCACCGCTACCAGCGGTGGTTTGTTTGCCGGATCAAGAGCTACCAACTCTTTTTCCGAAGGTAA
CTGGCTTCAGCAGAGCGCAGATACCAAATACTGTTCTTCTAGTGTAGCCGTAGTTAGGCCACCACTTCAA
GAACTCTGTAGCACCGCCTACATACCTCGCTCTGCTAATCCTGTTACCAGTGGCTGCTGCCAGTGGCGAT
AAGTCGTGTCTTACCGGGTTGGACTCAAGACGATAGTTACCGGATAAGGCGCAGCGGTCGGGCTGAACGG
GGGGTTCGTGCACACAGCCCAGCTTGGAGCGAACGACCTACACCGAACTGAGATACCTACAGCGTGAGCT
ATGAGAAAGCGCCACGCTTCCCGAAGGGAGAAAGGCGGACAGGTATCCGGTAAGCGGCAGGGTCGGAACA
GGAGAGCGCACGAGGGAGCTTCCAGGGGGAAACGCCTGGTATCTTTATAGTCCTGTCGGGTTTCGCCACC
TCTGACTTGAGCGTCGATTTTTGTGATGCTCGTCAGGGGGGCGGAGCCTATGGAAAAACGCCAGCAACGC
GGCCTTTTTACGGTTCCTGGCCTTTTGCTGGCCTTTTGCTCACATGTTCTTTCCTGCGTTATCCCCTGAT
TCTGTGGATAACCGTATTACCGCCTTTGAGTGAGCTGATACCGCTCGCCGCAGCCGAACGACCGAGCGCA
GCGAGTCAGTGAGCGAGGAAGCGGAAGAGCGCCCAATACGCAAACCGCCTCTCCCCGCGCGTTGGCCGAT
TCATTAATGCAGCTGGCACGACAGGTTTCCCGACTGGAAAGCGGGCAGTGAGCGCAACGCAATTAATGTG
AGTTAGCTCACTCATTAGGCACCCCAGGCTTTACACTTTATGCTTCCGGCTCGTATGTTGTGTGGAATTG
TGAGCGGATAACAATTTCACACAGGAAACAGCTATGACCATGATTACGCCAAGCGCGCAATTAACCCTCA
CTAAAGGGAACAAAAGCTGGAGCTGCAAGCTTAATGTAGTCTTATGCAATACTCTTGTAGTCTTGCAACA
TGGTAACGATGAGTTAGCAACATGCCTTACAAGGAGAGAAAAAGCACCGTGCATGCCGATTGGTGGAAGT
AAGGTGGTACGATCGTGCCTTATTAGGAAGGCAACAGACGGGTCTGACATGGATTGGACGAACCACTGAA
TTGCCGCATTGCAGAGATATTGTATTTAAGTGCCTAGCTCGATACATAAAC
